Addgene plasmid #195681: pBEL2566
Purpose: Expression/purification of 6xHis-TEV-MlaC(R186A)
Depositing lab: Gira Bhabha & Damian Ekiert. Depositing organization: NYU Grossman School of Medicine. Publication: Protein-protein interactions in the Mla lipid transport system probed by computational structure prediction and deep mutational scanning. MacRae MR, Puvanendran D, Haase MAB, Coudray N, Kolich L, Lam C, Baek M, Bhabha G, Ekiert DC. J Biol Chem. 2023 Apr 24:104744. doi: 10.1016/j.jbc.2023.104744. PubMed 37100290.
Backbone
  Vector backbone: pET21a
  Vector type: Bacterial Expression
Growth in bacteria
  Bacterial resistance: Ampicillin, 100 μg/mL
  Growth temperature: 37°C
  Growth strain: DH5alpha
  Copy number: High Copy
Gene/Insert
  Gene/Insert name: MlaC
  Species: E. coli
  Mutation: 6xHis-TEV-MlaC(R186A)
  Cloning method: Gibson Cloning
Terms and licenses: Academic/Nonprofit Terms; Industry Terms: Not Available to Industry
Depositor comments: Please visit https://www.biorxiv.org/content/10.1101/2022.12.09.519820v1 for bioRxiv preprint.
How to cite: pBEL2566 was a gift from Gira Bhabha & Damian Ekiert (Addgene plasmid # 195681 ; http://n2t.net/addgene:195681 ; RRID:Addgene_195681)
