[The description below was written by a language model from this plasmid's Addgene catalogue record and pLannotate feature annotations shown in this document.]
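Description:
pBEL2566 is a bacterial expression plasmid built on the pET21a backbone for producing and purifying a point mutant of the Escherichia coli periplasmic lipid-binding protein MlaC. The insert, introduced by Gibson cloning, encodes MlaC carrying the R186A substitution, fused to a 6xHis tag followed by a TEV protease cleavage site, so the protein can be captured by metal-affinity chromatography and the tag then removed. The annotation detects the mlaC coding region as a fragment, but it does not separately call out the His tag or TEV site. The gap between the lac operator and the start of the mlaC match leaves room for a ribosome binding site and these N-terminal elements.

Expression follows the standard pET arrangement: a T7 promoter with an adjacent lac operator drives the insert, a T7 terminator closes the unit, and a plasmid-borne lacI gene with its own promoter supplies repressor. Transcription is therefore held off until IPTG induction in a host that provides T7 RNA polymerase. The plasmid replicates from a ColE1/pMB1-type origin, with the rop gene and bom region from pBR322 also present, and it is selected with ampicillin through the bla gene. An f1 origin allows single-stranded DNA production. The table also lists short tetracycline-resistance fragments, a loxP site, an MCS fragment and a partial solubility-tag match downstream of the insert. These look like backbone remnants or incidental matches, and the record assigns them no function.

MlaC is thought to shuttle phospholipids across the periplasm to the inner-membrane MlaFEDB complex. The associated study examined protein-protein interactions in the Mla system, so this mutant was presumably made to test the role of R186, though the record does not state the residue's specific role.
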