Features (pLannotate 1.2.2; 19 found; start..end, strand, type, name):
     14..153     -  misc_feature   bom: basis of mobility region from pBR322
    255..446     -  CDS            rop: Rop protein, which maintains plasmids at low copy number; rop
    463..843     +  CDS            YPB1_ECOLX: Protein predicted: Swiss-Prot protein existence level 4. From Escherichia coli.
    915..1206    -  CDS            TcR (fragment): tetracycline efflux protein; tet; confers resistance to tetracycline
   1221..1242    -  protein_bind   CAP binding site: CAP binding activates transcription in the presence of cAMP. E. coli catabolite activator protein
   1255..2337    -  CDS            lacI: lac repressor; lacI; The lac repressor binds to the lac operator to inhibit transcription in E. coli. This inhibition can be relieved by adding lactose or isopropyl-β-D-thiogalactopyranoside (IPTG).
   2338..2415    -  promoter       lacI promoter: lacI
   2423..2702    -  CDS            TcR (fragment): tetracycline efflux protein; tet; confers resistance to tetracycline
   2724..2742    +  promoter       T7 promoter: promoter for bacteriophage T7 RNA polymerase
   2743..2767    +  protein_bind   lac operator: The lac repressor binds to the lac operator to inhibit transcription in E. coli. This inhibition can be relieved by adding lactose or isopropyl-β-D-thiogalactopyranoside (IPTG). lac repressor encoded by lacI
   2852..3421    +  CDS            mlaC (fragment): MLAC_ECOLI - Also known as yrbC. Experimental evidence at protein level: Swiss-Prot protein existence level 1. Involved in a phospholipid transport pathway that maintains lipid asymmetry in the outer membrane by retrograde trafficking of phospholipids from the outer membrane to the inner membrane. May transfer phospholipid across the periplasmic space and deliver it to the MlaFEDB complex at the inner membrane. From Escherichia coli (strain K12).
   3447..3496    +  CDS            SET1 (fragment): solubility-enhancement tag derived from T7 phage gene 10B
   3504..3551    +  terminator     T7 terminator: transcription terminator for bacteriophage T7 RNA polymerase
   3588..4016    +  rep_origin     f1 ori (sequence partly withheld): f1 bacteriophage origin of replication; arrow indicates direction of (+) strand synthesis
   4118..4151    +  protein_bind   loxP: Cre-mediated recombination occurs in the 8-bp core sequence (GCATACAT). Cre recombinase
   4181..4199    +  misc_feature   MCS (fragment): pBluescript multiple cloning site
   4230..4334    +  promoter       AmpR promoter: bla
   4335..5195    +  CDS            AmpR: β-lactamase; bla; confers resistance to ampicillin, carbenicillin, and related antibiotics
   5366..5954    +  rep_origin     ori: high-copy-number ColE1/pMB1/pBR322/pUC origin of replication
>Addgene plasmid #195681 | pBEL2566 | addgene full sequence | sequence record 383654 | Addgene NGS Result
AAGCGGAAGAGCGCCTGATGCGGTATTTTCTCCTTACGCATCTGTGCGGTATTTCACACCGCAATGGTGC
ACTCTCAGTACAATCTGCTCTGATGCCGCATAGTTAAGCCAGTATACACTCCGCTATCGCTACGTGACTG
GGTCATGGCTGCGCCCCGACACCCGCCAACACCCGCTGACGCGCCCTGACGGGCTTGTCTGCTCCCGGCA
TCCGCTTACAGACAAGCTGTGACCGTCTCCGGGAGCTGCATGTGTCAGAGGTTTTCACCGTCATCACCGA
AACGCGCGAGGCAGCTGCGGTAAAGCTCATCAGCGTGGTCGTGAAGCGATTCACAGATGTCTGCCTGTTC
ATCCGCGTCCAGCTCGTTGAGTTTCTCCAGAAGCGTTAATGTCTGGCTTCTGATAAAGCGGGCCATGTTA
AGGGCGGTTTTTTCCTGTTTGGTCACTGATGCCTCCGTGTAAGGGGGATTTCTGTTCATGGGGGTAATGA
TACCGATGAAACGAGAGAGGATGCTCACGATACGGGTTACTGATGATGAACATGCCCGGTTACTGGAACG
TTGTGAGGGTAAACAACTGGCGGTATGGATGCGGCGGGACCAGAGAAAAATCACTCAGGGTCAATGCCAG
CGCTTCGTTAATACAGATGTAGGTGTTCCACAGGGTAGCCAGCAGCATCCTGCGATGCAGATCCGGAACA
TAATGGTGCAGGGCGCTGACTTCCGCGTTTCCAGACTTTACGAAACACGGAAACCGAAGACCATTCATGT
TGTTGCTCAGGTCGCAGACGTTTTGCAGCAGCAGTCGCTTCACGTTCGCTCGCGTATCGGTGATTCATTC
TGCTAACCAGTAAGGCAACCCCGCCAGCCTAGCCGGGTCCTCAACGACAGGAGCACGATCATGCGCACCC
GTGGGGCCGCCATGCCGGCGATAATGGCCTGCTTCTCGCCGAAACGTTTGGTGGCGGGACCAGTGACGAA
GGCTTGAGCGAGGGCGTGCAAGATTCCGAATACCGCAAGCGACAGGCCGATCATCGTCGCGCTCCAGCGA
AAGCGGTCCTCGCCGAAAATGACCCAGAGCGCTGCCGGCACCTGTCCTACGAGTTGCATGATAAAGAAGA
CAGTCATAAGTGCGGCGACGATAGTCATGCCCCGCGCCCACCGGAAGGAGCTGACTGGGTTGAAGGCTCT
CAAGGGCATCGGTCGAGATCCCGGTGCCTAATGAGTGAGCTAACTTACATTAATTGCGTTGCGCTCACTG
CCCGCTTTCCAGTCGGGAAACCTGTCGTGCCAGCTGCATTAATGAATCGGCCAACGCGCGGGGAGAGGCG
GTTTGCGTATTGGGCGCCAGGGTGGTTTTTCTTTTCACCAGTGAGACGGGCAACAGCTGATTGCCCTTCA
CCGCCTGGCCCTGAGAGAGTTGCAGCAAGCGGTCCACGCTGGTTTGCCCCAGCAGGCGAAAATCCTGTTT
GATGGTGGTTAACGGCGGGATATAACATGAGCTGTCTTCGGTATCGTCGTATCCCACTACCGAGATATCC
GCACCAACGCGCAGCCCGGACTCGGTAATGGCGCGCATTGCGCCCAGCGCCATCTGATCGTTGGCAACCA
GCATCGCAGTGGGAACGATGCCCTCATTCAGCATTTGCATGGTTTGTTGAAAACCGGACATGGCACTCCA
GTCGCCTTCCCGTTCCGCTATCGGCTGAATTTGATTGCGAGTGAGATATTTATGCCAGCCAGCCAGACGC
AGACGCGCCGAGACAGAACTTAATGGGCCCGCTAACAGCGCGATTTGCTGGTGACCCAATGCGACCAGAT
GCTCCACGCCCAGTCGCGTACCGTCTTCATGGGAGAAAATAATACTGTTGATGGGTGTCTGGTCAGAGAC
ATCAAGAAATAACGCCGGAACATTAGTGCAGGCAGCTTCCACAGCAATGGCATCCTGGTCATCCAGCGGA
TAGTTAATGATCAGCCCACTGACGCGTTGCGCGAGAAGATTGTGCACCGCCGCTTTACAGGCTTCGACGC
CGCTTCGTTCTACCATCGACACCACCACGCTGGCACCCAGTTGATCGGCGCGAGATTTAATCGCCGCGAC
AATTTGCGACGGCGCGTGCAGGGCCAGACTGGAGGTGGCAACGCCAATCAGCAACGACTGTTTGCCCGCC
AGTTGTTGTGCCACGCGGTTGGGAATGTAATTCAGCTCCGCCATCGCCGCTTCCACTTTTTCCCGCGTTT
TCGCAGAAACGTGGCTGGCCTGGTTCACCACGCGGGAAACGGTCTGATAAGAGACACCGGCATACTCTGC
GACATCGTATAACGTTACTGGTTTCACATTCACCACCCTGAATTGACTCTCTTCCGGGCGCTATCATGCC
ATACCGCGAAAGGTTTTGCGCCATTCGATGGTGTCCGGGATCTCGACGCTCTCCCTTATGCGACTCCTGC
ATTAGGAAGCAGCCCAGTAGTAGGTTGAGGCCGTTGAGCACCGCCGCCGCAAGGAATGGTGCATGCAAGG
AGATGGCGCCCAACAGTCCCCCGGCCACGGGGCCTGCCACCATACCCACGCCGAAACAAGCGCTCATGAG
CCCGAAGTGGCGAGCCCGATCTTCCCCATCGGTGATGTCGGCGATATAGGCGCCAGCAACCGCACCTGTG
GCGCCGGTGATGCCGGCCACGATGCGTCCGGCGTAGAGGATCGAGATCTCGATCCCGCGAAATTAATACG
ACTCACTATAGGGGAATTGTGAGCGGATAACAATTCCCCTCTAGAAATAATTTTGTTTAACTTTGGCCCA
GGAGATATACATATGCATCACCACCATCACCATGAAAATCTGTATTTTCAGGCAGACCAGACCAATCCGT
ATAAGCTGATGGACGAGGCGGCGCAGAAAACGTTCGATCGCCTGAAGAATGAGCAACCGCAAATTCGGGC
CAACCCGGATTATCTGCGTACCATTGTTGATCAGGAACTGCTGCCATACGTACAGGTGAAATACGCCGGT
GCGCTGGTGCTGGGCCAGTATTACAAGAGTGCGACCCCTGCTCAACGTGAAGCCTACTTTGCCGCTTTCC
GTGAGTACCTGAAGCAGGCTTACGGTCAGGCGCTGGCGATGTATCACGGTCAAACCTATCAGATTGCGCC
AGAACAGCCGCTGGGCGATAAAACCATTGTGCCTATTCGCGTTACCATTATTGACCCGAATGGCCGTCCG
CCGGTGCGTCTGGACTTCCAGTGGCGTAAAAACTCCCAGACGGGCAATTGGCAGGCTTACGACATGATTG
CTGAAGGCGTCAGTATGATCACCACCAAACAAAACGAGTGGGGAACGCTGCTGGCGACCAAAGGTATCGA
CGGCCTGACTGCGCAACTGAAATCGATTTCTCAACAGAAAATCACTCTGGAAGAGAAAAAATAAGAGAGA
CCGGCCGGCCGATCCGGCTGCTAACAAAGCCCGAAAGGAAGCTGAGTTGGCTGCTGCCACCGCTGAGCAA
TAACTAGCATAACCCCTTGGGGCCTCTAAACGGGTCTTGAGGGGTTTTTTGCTGAAAGGAGGAACTATAT
CCGGATTGGCGAATGGG
[124 nt withheld, positions 3588-3711]
C
[91 nt withheld, positions 3713-3803]
A
[49 nt withheld, positions 3805-3853]
CCTTTGACGTTGGAGTCCACGTTCTTT
[37 nt withheld, positions 3881-3917]
ACCCTATCTCGGTCTATTCTTTTGATTTATAAGGGATTTTGCCGATTTCGGCCTATTGGTTAAAAAATGA
GCTGATTTAACAAAAATTTAACGCGAATTTTAACAAAATATTAACGCTTACAATTTAGGTGGCACTTTTC
GGGGAACGACGACCTGCAGCCAAGCTAGCTTGGCTGGACGTAAACTCCTCTTCAGACCTAATAACTTCGT
ATAGCATACATTATACGAAGTTATATTAAGGGTTATTGAATATGATCGGAATTGGGCTGCAGGAATTCGA
TAGCTTGGCTGCAGGTCGACCTCGAGGATGTGCGCGGAACCCCTATTTGTTTATTTTTCTAAATACATTC
AAATATGTATCCGCTCATGAGACAATAACCCTGATAAATGCTTCAATAATATTGAAAAAGGAAGAGTATG
AGTATTCAACATTTCCGTGTCGCCCTTATTCCCTTTTTTGCGGCATTTTGCCTTCCTGTTTTTGCTCACC
CAGAAACGCTGGTGAAAGTAAAAGATGCTGAAGATCAGTTGGGTGCACGAGTGGGTTACATCGAACTGGA
TCTCAACAGCGGTAAGATCCTTGAGAGTTTTCGCCCCGAAGAACGTTTTCCAATGATGAGCACTTTTAAA
GTTCTGCTATGTGGCGCGGTATTATCCCGTATTGACGCCGGGCAAGAGCAACTCGGTCGCCGCATACACT
ATTCTCAGAATGACTTGGTTGAGTACTCACCAGTCACAGAAAAGCATCTTACGGATGGCATGACAGTAAG
AGAATTATGCAGTGCTGCCATAACCATGAGTGATAACACTGCGGCCAACTTACTTCTGACAACGATCGGA
GGACCGAAGGAGCTAACCGCTTTTTTGCACAACATGGGGGATCATGTAACTCGCCTTGATCGTTGGGAAC
CGGAGCTGAATGAAGCCATACCAAACGACGAGCGTGACACCACGATGCCTGCAGCAATGGCAACAACGTT
GCGCAAACTATTAACTGGCGAACTACTTACTCTAGCTTCCCGGCAACAATTAATAGACTGGATGGAGGCG
GATAAAGTTGCAGGACCACTTCTGCGCTCGGCCCTTCCGGCTGGCTGGTTTATTGCTGATAAATCTGGAG
CCGGTGAGCGTGGCTCTCGCGGTATCATTGCAGCACTGGGGCCAGATGGTAAGCCCTCCCGTATCGTAGT
TATCTACACGACGGGGAGTCAGGCAACTATGGATGAACGAAATAGACAGATCGCTGAGATAGGTGCCTCA
CTGATTAAGCATTGGTAACTGTCAGACCAAGTTTACTCATATATACTTTAGATTGATTTAAAACTTCATT
TTTAATTTAAAAGGATCTAGGTGAAGATCCTTTTTGATAATCTCATGACCAAAATCCCTTAACGTGAGTT
TTCGTTCCACTGAGCGTCAGACCCCGTAGAAAAGATCAAAGGATCTTCTTGAGATCCTTTTTTTCTGCGC
GTAATCTGCTGCTTGCAAACAAAAAAACCACCGCTACCAGCGGTGGTTTGTTTGCCGGATCAAGAGCTAC
CAACTCTTTTTCCGAAGGTAACTGGCTTCAGCAGAGCGCAGATACCAAATACTGTCCTTCTAGTGTAGCC
GTAGTTAGGCCACCACTTCAAGAACTCTGTAGCACCGCCTACATACCTCGCTCTGCTAATCCTGTTACCA
GTGGCTGCTGCCAGTGGCGATAAGTCGTGTCTTACCGGGTTGGACTCAAGACGATAGTTACCGGATAAGG
CGCAGCGGTCGGGCTGAACGGGGGGTTCGTGCACACAGCCCAGCTTGGAGCGAACGACCTACACCGAACT
GAGATACCTACAGCGTGAGCTATGAGAAAGCGCCACGCTTCCCGAAGGGAGAAAGGCGGACAGGTATCCG
GTAAGCGGCAGGGTCGGAACAGGAGAGCGCACGAGGGAGCTTCCAGGGGGAAACGCCTGGTATCTTTATA
GTCCTGTCGGGTTTCGCCACCTCTGACTTGAGCGTCGATTTTTGTGATGCTCGTCAGGGGGGCGGAGCCT
ATGGAAAAACGCCAGCAACGCGGCCTTTTTACGGTTCCTGGCCTTTTGCTGGCCTTTTGCTCACATGTTC
TTTCCTGCGTTATCCCCTGATTCTGTGGATAACCGTATTACCGCCTTTGAGTGAGCTGATACCGCTCGCC
GCAGCCGAACGACCGAGCGCAGCGAGTCAGTGAGCGAGG
